Addgene plasmid #73337: pJK126
Purpose: Encodes Mycobacterium tuberculosis FdxB (C-terminal flavoprotein reductase domain)
Depositing lab: T. J. Kappock. Depositing organization: Washington University in Saint Louis.
Backbone
  Vector backbone: pET28a
  Backbone size w/o insert (bp): 5369
  Total vector size (bp): 6401
  Vector type: Bacterial Expression
Growth in bacteria
  Bacterial resistance: Kanamycin, 50 μg/mL
  Growth temperature: 37°C
  Growth strain: DH5alpha
  Copy number: Unknown
Gene/Insert
  Gene/Insert name: electron transfer flavoprotein (alt names: fdxB; LH57_19385)
  Species: Mycobacterium tuberculosis H37Rv
  Mutation: encodes residues 328-685
  GenBank ID: AIR16344.1
  Promoter: T7
  Tag / fusion protein: His6 (N terminal on backbone)
  Cloning method: Restriction Enzyme; 5′ cloning site NdeI (not destroyed); 3′ cloning site EcoRI (not destroyed)
  Sequencing primers: 5′ T7 promoter; 3′ T7 terminator
Terms and licenses: Academic/Nonprofit Terms; Industry Terms: Not Available to Industry
Depositor comments: Contains putative NAD(P)H-dependent flavoprotein oxidoreductase domain that is potentially capable of supplying electrons to the N-terminal fatty acid desaturase domain.
How to cite: pJK126 was a gift from T. J. Kappock (Addgene plasmid # 73337 ; http://n2t.net/addgene:73337 ; RRID:Addgene_73337)
