[The description below was written by a language model from this plasmid's Addgene catalogue record and pLannotate feature annotations shown in this document.]
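Description:
pJK126 is a bacterial expression plasmid built on the pET28a backbone that encodes the C-terminal flavoprotein reductase domain of Mycobacterium tuberculosis H37Rv FdxB (residues 328–685 of the protein annotated as an electron transfer flavoprotein). The fragment was inserted between the NdeI and EcoRI sites, both of which remain intact, giving a total size of 6,401 bp. The plasmid replicates in E. coli from a ColE1/pBR322-type origin accompanied by the bom region and the rop gene, and it is selected with kanamycin through the aph(3')-Ia resistance gene. An f1 phage origin is also present. The catalogue lists copy number as unknown.

Expression is driven by a T7 promoter immediately followed by a lac operator and the strong ribosome binding site from T7 gene 10, with a T7 terminator downstream. The plasmid carries its own lacI gene, so transcription is repressed until it is induced with IPTG in a host that supplies T7 RNA polymerase. The reading frame begins with the backbone-encoded N-terminal His6 tag followed by a thrombin cleavage site, allowing metal-affinity purification and optional tag removal. The short capTEV, 9xHis and SET1 fragment hits in the automated annotation appear to be partial matches to standard pET28a histidine-tag and flanking sequences rather than additional intended fusions. The downstream His-coding stretch lies past the insert, and the record lists only the N-terminal tag.

According to the depositor, this domain is a putative NAD(P)H-dependent flavoprotein oxidoreductase that may supply electrons to the N-terminal fatty acid desaturase domain of FdxB. The construct is therefore suited to producing the isolated reductase domain recombinantly for biochemical or structural study.
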