Features (pLannotate 1.2.2; 20 found; start..end, strand, type, name):
     12..467     +  rep_origin     f1 ori (sequence partly withheld): f1 bacteriophage origin of replication; arrow indicates direction of (+) strand synthesis
    494..551     +  promoter       AmpR promoter (fragment): bla
    560..1375    -  CDS            KanR: aminoglycoside phosphotransferase; aph(3')-Ia; confers resistance to kanamycin in bacteria or G418 (Geneticin®) in eukaryotes
   1497..2085    +  rep_origin     ori: high-copy-number ColE1/pMB1/pBR322/pUC origin of replication
   2271..2413    -  misc_feature   bom: basis of mobility region from pBR322
   2515..2706    -  CDS            rop: Rop protein, which maintains plasmids at low copy number; rop
   2723..3103    +  CDS            YPB1_ECOLX: Protein predicted: Swiss-Prot protein existence level 4. From Escherichia coli.
   3175..3466    -  CDS            TcR (fragment): tetracycline efflux protein; tet; confers resistance to tetracycline
   3481..3502    -  protein_bind   CAP binding site: CAP binding activates transcription in the presence of cAMP. E. coli catabolite activator protein
   3515..4597    -  CDS            lacI: lac repressor; lacI; The lac repressor binds to the lac operator to inhibit transcription in E. coli. This inhibition can be relieved by adding lactose or isopropyl-β-D-thiogalactopyranoside (IPTG).
   4598..4675    -  promoter       lacI promoter: lacI
   4683..4962    -  CDS            TcR (fragment): tetracycline efflux protein; tet; confers resistance to tetracycline
   4984..5002    +  promoter       T7 promoter: promoter for bacteriophage T7 RNA polymerase
   5003..5027    +  protein_bind   lac operator: The lac repressor binds to the lac operator to inhibit transcription in E. coli. This inhibition can be relieved by adding lactose or isopropyl-β-D-thiogalactopyranoside (IPTG). lac repressor encoded by lacI
   5042..5064    +  RBS            RBS: efficient ribosome binding site from bacteriophage T7 gene 10 (Olins and Rangwala, 1989)
   5083..5099    +  CDS            capTEV™ (fragment): composite tag for in vivo biotinylation, TEV protease cleavage, and 6xHis tagging
   5110..5127    +  CDS            thrombin site: thrombin recognition and cleavage site
   6245..6262    +  CDS            9xHis (fragment): 9xHis affinity tag
   6272..6321    +  CDS            SET1 (fragment): solubility-enhancement tag derived from T7 phage gene 10B
   6329..6376    +  terminator     T7 terminator: transcription terminator for bacteriophage T7 RNA polymerase
>Addgene plasmid #73337 | pJK126 | depositor full sequence | sequence record 135048 | pJK126 sequence 6401 bps
TGGCGAATGGG
[124 nt withheld, positions 12-135]
C
[91 nt withheld, positions 137-227]
A
[49 nt withheld, positions 229-277]
CCTTTGACGTTGGAGTCCACGTTCTTT
[37 nt withheld, positions 305-341]
ACCCTATCTCGGTCTATTCTTTTGATTTATAAGGGATTTTGCCGATTTCGGCCTATTGGTTAAAAAATGA
GCTGATTTAACAAAAATTTAACGCGAATTTTAACAAAATATTAACGTTTACAATTTCAGGTGGCACTTTT
CGGGGAAATGTGCGCGGAACCCCTATTTGTTTATTTTTCTAAATACATTCAAATATGTATCCGCTCATGA
ATTAATTCTTAGAAAAACTCATCGAGCATCAAATGAAACTGCAATTTATTCATATCAGGATTATCAATAC
CATATTTTTGAAAAAGCCGTTTCTGTAATGAAGGAGAAAACTCACCGAGGCAGTTCCATAGGATGGCAAG
ATCCTGGTATCGGTCTGCGATTCCGACTCGTCCAACATCAATACAACCTATTAATTTCCCCTCGTCAAAA
ATAAGGTTATCAAGTGAGAAATCACCATGAGTGACGACTGAATCCGGTGAGAATGGCAAAAGTTTATGCA
TTTCTTTCCAGACTTGTTCAACAGGCCAGCCATTACGCTCGTCATCAAAATCACTCGCATCAACCAAACC
GTTATTCATTCGTGATTGCGCCTGAGCGAGACGAAATACGCGATCGCTGTTAAAAGGACAATTACAAACA
GGAATCGAATGCAACCGGCGCAGGAACACTGCCAGCGCATCAACAATATTTTCACCTGAATCAGGATATT
CTTCTAATACCTGGAATGCTGTTTTCCCGGGGATCGCAGTGGTGAGTAACCATGCATCATCAGGAGTACG
GATAAAATGCTTGATGGTCGGAAGAGGCATAAATTCCGTCAGCCAGTTTAGTCTGACCATCTCATCTGTA
ACATCATTGGCAACGCTACCTTTGCCATGTTTCAGAAACAACTCTGGCGCATCGGGCTTCCCATACAATC
GATAGATTGTCGCACCTGATTGCCCGACATTATCGCGAGCCCATTTATACCCATATAAATCAGCATCCAT
GTTGGAATTTAATCGCGGCCTAGAGCAAGACGTTTCCCGTTGAATATGGCTCATAACACCCCTTGTATTA
CTGTTTATGTAAGCAGACAGTTTTATTGTTCATGACCAAAATCCCTTAACGTGAGTTTTCGTTCCACTGA
GCGTCAGACCCCGTAGAAAAGATCAAAGGATCTTCTTGAGATCCTTTTTTTCTGCGCGTAATCTGCTGCT
TGCAAACAAAAAAACCACCGCTACCAGCGGTGGTTTGTTTGCCGGATCAAGAGCTACCAACTCTTTTTCC
GAAGGTAACTGGCTTCAGCAGAGCGCAGATACCAAATACTGTCCTTCTAGTGTAGCCGTAGTTAGGCCAC
CACTTCAAGAACTCTGTAGCACCGCCTACATACCTCGCTCTGCTAATCCTGTTACCAGTGGCTGCTGCCA
GTGGCGATAAGTCGTGTCTTACCGGGTTGGACTCAAGACGATAGTTACCGGATAAGGCGCAGCGGTCGGG
CTGAACGGGGGGTTCGTGCACACAGCCCAGCTTGGAGCGAACGACCTACACCGAACTGAGATACCTACAG
CGTGAGCTATGAGAAAGCGCCACGCTTCCCGAAGGGAGAAAGGCGGACAGGTATCCGGTAAGCGGCAGGG
TCGGAACAGGAGAGCGCACGAGGGAGCTTCCAGGGGGAAACGCCTGGTATCTTTATAGTCCTGTCGGGTT
TCGCCACCTCTGACTTGAGCGTCGATTTTTGTGATGCTCGTCAGGGGGGCGGAGCCTATGGAAAAACGCC
AGCAACGCGGCCTTTTTACGGTTCCTGGCCTTTTGCTGGCCTTTTGCTCACATGTTCTTTCCTGCGTTAT
CCCCTGATTCTGTGGATAACCGTATTACCGCCTTTGAGTGAGCTGATACCGCTCGCCGCAGCCGAACGAC
CGAGCGCAGCGAGTCAGTGAGCGAGGAAGCGGAAGAGCGCCTGATGCGGTATTTTCTCCTTACGCATCTG
TGCGGTATTTCACACCGCATATATGGTGCACTCTCAGTACAATCTGCTCTGATGCCGCATAGTTAAGCCA
GTATACACTCCGCTATCGCTACGTGACTGGGTCATGGCTGCGCCCCGACACCCGCCAACACCCGCTGACG
CGCCCTGACGGGCTTGTCTGCTCCCGGCATCCGCTTACAGACAAGCTGTGACCGTCTCCGGGAGCTGCAT
GTGTCAGAGGTTTTCACCGTCATCACCGAAACGCGCGAGGCAGCTGCGGTAAAGCTCATCAGCGTGGTCG
TGAAGCGATTCACAGATGTCTGCCTGTTCATCCGCGTCCAGCTCGTTGAGTTTCTCCAGAAGCGTTAATG
TCTGGCTTCTGATAAAGCGGGCCATGTTAAGGGCGGTTTTTTCCTGTTTGGTCACTGATGCCTCCGTGTA
AGGGGGATTTCTGTTCATGGGGGTAATGATACCGATGAAACGAGAGAGGATGCTCACGATACGGGTTACT
GATGATGAACATGCCCGGTTACTGGAACGTTGTGAGGGTAAACAACTGGCGGTATGGATGCGGCGGGACC
AGAGAAAAATCACTCAGGGTCAATGCCAGCGCTTCGTTAATACAGATGTAGGTGTTCCACAGGGTAGCCA
GCAGCATCCTGCGATGCAGATCCGGAACATAATGGTGCAGGGCGCTGACTTCCGCGTTTCCAGACTTTAC
GAAACACGGAAACCGAAGACCATTCATGTTGTTGCTCAGGTCGCAGACGTTTTGCAGCAGCAGTCGCTTC
ACGTTCGCTCGCGTATCGGTGATTCATTCTGCTAACCAGTAAGGCAACCCCGCCAGCCTAGCCGGGTCCT
CAACGACAGGAGCACGATCATGCGCACCCGTGGGGCCGCCATGCCGGCGATAATGGCCTGCTTCTCGCCG
AAACGTTTGGTGGCGGGACCAGTGACGAAGGCTTGAGCGAGGGCGTGCAAGATTCCGAATACCGCAAGCG
ACAGGCCGATCATCGTCGCGCTCCAGCGAAAGCGGTCCTCGCCGAAAATGACCCAGAGCGCTGCCGGCAC
CTGTCCTACGAGTTGCATGATAAAGAAGACAGTCATAAGTGCGGCGACGATAGTCATGCCCCGCGCCCAC
CGGAAGGAGCTGACTGGGTTGAAGGCTCTCAAGGGCATCGGTCGAGATCCCGGTGCCTAATGAGTGAGCT
AACTTACATTAATTGCGTTGCGCTCACTGCCCGCTTTCCAGTCGGGAAACCTGTCGTGCCAGCTGCATTA
ATGAATCGGCCAACGCGCGGGGAGAGGCGGTTTGCGTATTGGGCGCCAGGGTGGTTTTTCTTTTCACCAG
TGAGACGGGCAACAGCTGATTGCCCTTCACCGCCTGGCCCTGAGAGAGTTGCAGCAAGCGGTCCACGCTG
GTTTGCCCCAGCAGGCGAAAATCCTGTTTGATGGTGGTTAACGGCGGGATATAACATGAGCTGTCTTCGG
TATCGTCGTATCCCACTACCGAGATATCCGCACCAACGCGCAGCCCGGACTCGGTAATGGCGCGCATTGC
GCCCAGCGCCATCTGATCGTTGGCAACCAGCATCGCAGTGGGAACGATGCCCTCATTCAGCATTTGCATG
GTTTGTTGAAAACCGGACATGGCACTCCAGTCGCCTTCCCGTTCCGCTATCGGCTGAATTTGATTGCGAG
TGAGATATTTATGCCAGCCAGCCAGACGCAGACGCGCCGAGACAGAACTTAATGGGCCCGCTAACAGCGC
GATTTGCTGGTGACCCAATGCGACCAGATGCTCCACGCCCAGTCGCGTACCGTCTTCATGGGAGAAAATA
ATACTGTTGATGGGTGTCTGGTCAGAGACATCAAGAAATAACGCCGGAACATTAGTGCAGGCAGCTTCCA
CAGCAATGGCATCCTGGTCATCCAGCGGATAGTTAATGATCAGCCCACTGACGCGTTGCGCGAGAAGATT
GTGCACCGCCGCTTTACAGGCTTCGACGCCGCTTCGTTCTACCATCGACACCACCACGCTGGCACCCAGT
TGATCGGCGCGAGATTTAATCGCCGCGACAATTTGCGACGGCGCGTGCAGGGCCAGACTGGAGGTGGCAA
CGCCAATCAGCAACGACTGTTTGCCCGCCAGTTGTTGTGCCACGCGGTTGGGAATGTAATTCAGCTCCGC
CATCGCCGCTTCCACTTTTTCCCGCGTTTTCGCAGAAACGTGGCTGGCCTGGTTCACCACGCGGGAAACG
GTCTGATAAGAGACACCGGCATACTCTGCGACATCGTATAACGTTACTGGTTTCACATTCACCACCCTGA
ATTGACTCTCTTCCGGGCGCTATCATGCCATACCGCGAAAGGTTTTGCGCCATTCGATGGTGTCCGGGAT
CTCGACGCTCTCCCTTATGCGACTCCTGCATTAGGAAGCAGCCCAGTAGTAGGTTGAGGCCGTTGAGCAC
CGCCGCCGCAAGGAATGGTGCATGCAAGGAGATGGCGCCCAACAGTCCCCCGGCCACGGGGCCTGCCACC
ATACCCACGCCGAAACAAGCGCTCATGAGCCCGAAGTGGCGAGCCCGATCTTCCCCATCGGTGATGTCGG
CGATATAGGCGCCAGCAACCGCACCTGTGGCGCCGGTGATGCCGGCCACGATGCGTCCGGCGTAGAGGAT
CGAGATCTCGATCCCGCGAAATTAATACGACTCACTATAGGGGAATTGTGAGCGGATAACAATTCCCCTC
TAGAAATAATTTTGTTTAACTTTAAGAAGGAGATATACCATGGGCAGCAGCCATCATCATCATCATCACA
GCAGCGGCCTGGTGCCGCGCGGCAGCCATATGCCGGCCCGCTCCAGCTCGCCGCACGCGGTGCTGCACCG
CATCCCGGTCGCGTCGGTGGATCCCATCACCGCCGATGCCACCCTGGTGACTTTCGCGGTGCCGGAAGCA
TTGCGGGACGCGTTCCGATTCGAGCCGGGCCAGCACGTGACGGTGCGCACCGACCTGGGCGGCCAAGGCA
TCCGGCGCAACTACTCGATCTGCGCCCCGGCCACCCGCGCCCAGCTGCGCATCGCCGTCAAACACATTCC
CGGCGGGGCGTTTTCGACGTTCGTGGCCAACGAACTGAAGGCCGGCGACGTGCTCGAGCTGATGACACCG
ACCGGCCGGTTCGGCACCCCGCTGGATCCGTTGCACCGCAAGCACTATGTGGGCCTGGTGGCCGGCAGCG
GGATCACCCCGGTGCTGTCCATCCTGGCGACCACGCTGGAGATCGAGACCGAAAGCCGATTCACGCTGAT
CTACGGCAACCGCACCAAGGAATCGACGATGTTTCGGGCCGAGCTGGATCGTCTGGAGTCGCGCTATGCC
GACCGGCTGGAAATCCTGCACGTGCTCTCCAGCGAGCCGCTGCACACCCCGGAGCTGCGCGGGCGCATCG
ACCGAGACAAACTCACCAGGTGGCTGACGAGTACCCTGCGGCCGGCCGGTGTGGACGAATGGTTCATCTG
CGGCCCGCTCGCCATGGCCACCGCGGTGCGCGAGACCCTGATCGAGCACGGCGTGGACTCCGAGCGCATT
CACCTGGAGTTGTTCTACGGGTTCGACACGCCCCCGGCGACCCGTCCCTCCTATGCGGGAGCCACCGTCA
CCTTCACGCTGTCCGGGCAGCGGGCGATATTCGATCTGGTGCCCGGCGACTCGATTCTGGAAGGGGCGCT
GGGGCTGCGCAGCGATGCGCCGTATGCGTGCATGGGCGGCGCGTGCGGCACCTGCCGAGCCAAACTGATC
GAGGGCAACGTCGAGATGGACCACAACTTCGCCCTCCGGAAGGCGGAGCTGGATGCCGGCTACATCCTGA
CCTGCCAGTCACACCCGACGACACCATTCGTCGCCGTCGACTACGACGCCTAGGAATTCGAGCTCCGTCG
ACAAGCTTGCGGCCGCACTCGAGCACCACCACCACCACCACTGAGATCCGGCTGCTAACAAAGCCCGAAA
GGAAGCTGAGTTGGCTGCTGCCACCGCTGAGCAATAACTAGCATAACCCCTTGGGGCCTCTAAACGGGTC
TTGAGGGGTTTTTTGCTGAAAGGAGGAACTATATCCGGAT
