>Addgene plasmid #73337 | pJK126 | addgene partial sequence | sequence record 138840 | T7 5'-TAATACGACTCACTATAGGG-3'
TTTTGTTTAACTTTAAGAAGGAGATATACCATGGGCAGCAGCCATCATCATCATCATCACAGCAGCGGCC
TGGTGCCGCGCGGCAGCCATATGCCGGCCCGCTCCAGCTCGCCGCACGCGGTGCTGCACCGCATCCCGGT
CGCGTCGGTGGATCCCATCACCGCCGATGCCACCCTGGTGACTTTCGCGGTGCCGGAAGCATTGCGGGAC
GCGTTCCGATTCGAGCCGGGCCAGCACGTGACGGTGCGCACCGACCTGGGCGGCCAAGGCATCCGGCGCA
ACTACTCGATCTGCGCCCCGGCCACCCGCGCCCAGCTGCGCATCGCCGTCAAACACATTCCCGGCGGGGC
GTTTTCGACGTTCGTGGCCAACGAACTGAAGGCCGGCGACGTGCTCGAGCTGATGACACCGACCGGCCGG
TTCGGCACCCCGCTGGATCCGTTGCACCGCAAGCACTATGTGGGCCTGGTGGCCGGCAGCGGGATCACCC
CGGTGCTGTCCATCCTGGCGACCACGCTGGAGATCGAGACCGAAAGCCGATTCACGCTGATCTACGGCAA
CCGCACCAAGGAATCGACGATGTTTCGGGCCGAGCTGGATCGTCTGGAGTCGCGCTATGCCGACCGGCTG
GAAATCCTGCACGTGCTCTCCAGCGAGCCGCTGCACACCCCGGAGCTGCGCGGGCGCATCGACCGAGACA
AACTCACCAGGTGGCTGACGAGTACCCTGCGGCCGGCCGGTGTGGACGAATGGTTCATCTGCGGCCCGCT
CGCCATGGCCACCGCGGTGCGCGAGACCCTGATCGAGCACGGCGTGGACTCCGAGCGCATTCACCTGGAG
TTGTTCTACGGGTTCGACACGCCCCCGGCGACCCGTCCCTCCTATGCGGGAGCCACCGTCACCTTCACGC
TGTCCGGGCAGCGGGCGATATTCGATCTGGTGCCCGGCGACTCGATTCTGGAAGGGGCGCTGGGGCTGCG
CA
