>Addgene plasmid #73337 | pJK126 | addgene partial sequence | sequence record 138841 | T7term 5'-GCTAGTTATTGCTCAGCGG-3'
TTTCGGGCTTTGTTAGCAGCCGGATCTCAGTGGTGGTGGTGGTGGTGCTCGAGTGCGGCCGCAAGCTTGT
CGACGGAGCTCGAATTCCTAGGCGTCGTAGTCGACGGCGACGAATGGTGTCGTCGGGTGTGACTGGCAGG
TCAGGATGTAGCCGGCATCCAGCTCCGCCTTCCGGAGGGCGAAGTTGTGGTCCATCTCGACGTTGCCCTC
GATCAGTTTGGCTCGGCAGGTGCCGCACGCGCCGCCCATGCACGCATACGGCGCATCGCTGCGCAGCCCC
AGCGCCCCTTCCAGAATCGAGTCGCCGGGCACCAGATCGAATATCGCCCGCTGCCCGGACAGCGTGAAGG
TGACGGTGGCTCCCGCATAGGAGGGACGGGTCGCCGGGGGCGTGTCGAACCCGTAGAACAACTCCAGGTG
AATGCGCTCGGAGTCCACGCCGTGCTCGATCAGGGTCTCGCGCACCGCGGTGGCCATGGCGAGCGGGCCG
CAGATGAACCATTCGTCCACACCGGCCGGCCGCAGGGTACTCGTCAGCCACCTGGTGAGTTTGTCTCGGT
CGATGCGCCCGCGCAGCTCCGGGGTGTGCAGCGGCTCGCTGGAGAGCACGTGCAGGATTTCCAGCCGGTC
GGCATAGCGCGACTCCAGACGATCCAGCTCGGCCCGAAACATCGTCGATTCCTTGGTGCGGTTGCCGTAG
ATCAGCGTGAATCGGCTTTCGGTCTCGATCTCCAGCGTGGTCGCCAGGATGGACAGCACCGGGGTGATCC
CGCTGCCGGCCACCAGGCCCACATAGTGCTTGCGGTGCAACGGATCCAGCGGGGTGCCGAACCGGCCGGT
CGGTGTCATCAGCTCGAGCACGTCGCCGGCCTTCAGTTCGTTGGCCACGAACGTCGAAAACGCCCCGCCG
GGAATGTGTTTGACGGCGATGCGCAGCTGGGCGCGGGTGGCCGGGGCGCAGATCGAGTAGTTGCGCCGGA
TGCCTTGGCCGCCCAGGTCGG
